>Addgene plasmid #102461 | pSG75-β2AR-T4L-sfGFP | addgene full sequence | sequence record 197253 | Addgene NGS Result
GCATTGTACTTCCAGTCTGGTGGTGCTATGCGTAAAGGAGAAGAACTTTTCACTGGTGTCGTCCCTATTC
TGGTGGAACTGGATGGTGATGTCAACGGTCATAAGTTTTCCGTGCGTGGCGAGGGTGAAGGTGACGCAAC
TAATGGTAAACTGACGCTGAAGTTCATCTGTACTACTGGTAAACTGCCGGTACCTTGGCCGACTCTGGTA
ACGACGCTGACTTATGGTGTTCAGTGCTTTGCTCGTTATCCGGACCATATGAAGCAGCATGACTTCTTCA
AGTCCGCCATGCCGGAAGGCTATGTGCAGGAACGCACGATTTCCTTTAAGGATGACGGCACGTACAAAAC
GCGTGCGGAAGTGAAATTTGAAGGCGATACCCTGGTAAACCGCATTGAGCTGAAAGGCATTGACTTTAAA
GAAGATGGCAATATCCTGGGCCATAAGCTGGAATACAATTTTAACAGCCACAATGTTTACATCACCGCCG
ATAAACAAAAAAATGGCATTAAAGCGAATTTTAAAATTCGCCACAACGTGGAGGATGGCAGCGTGCAGCT
GGCTGATCACTACCAGCAAAACACTCCAATCGGTGATGGTCCTGTTCTGCTGCCAGACAATCACTATCTG
AGCACGCAAAGCGTTCTGTCTAAAGATCCGAACGAGAAACGCGATCATATGGTTCTGCTGGAGTTCGTAA
CCGCAGCGGGCATCACGCATGGTATGGATGAACTGTACAAACATCATCATCATCATCATTGAACTCGAGC
AAAGCCCGCCGAAAGGCGGGCTTTTCTGTGTCGACCGATGCCCTTGAGAGCCTTCAACCCAGTCAGCTCC
TTCCGGTGGGCGCGGGGCATGACTATCGTCGCCGCACTTATGACTGTGTTCTTTATCATGCAACTCGTAG
GACAGGTGCCGGCAGCTCTCTTCCGCTTCCTCGCTCACTTACTCGCTGCGCTCGGTCGTTCGGCTGCGGC
GAGCGGTATCAGCTCACTCAAAGGCGGTAATACGGTTATCCACAGAATCAGGGGATAACGCAGGAAAGAA
CATGTGAGCAAAAGGCCAGCAAAAGGCCAGGAACCGTAAAAAGGCCGCGTTGCTGGCGTTTTTCCATAGG
CTCCGCCCCCCTGACGAGCATCACAAAAATCGACGCTCAAGTCAGAGGTGGCGAAACCCGACAGGACTAT
AAAGATACCAGGCGTTTCCCCCTGGAAGCTCCCTCGTGCGCTCTCCTGTTCCGACCCTGCCGCTTACCGG
ATACCTGTCCGCCTTTCTCCCTTCGGGAAGCGTGGCGCTTTCTCATAGCTCACGCTGTAGGTATCTCAGT
TCGGTGTAGGTCGTTCGCTCCAAGCTGGGCTGTGTGCACGAACCCCCCGTTCAGCCCGACCGCTGCGCCT
TATCCGGTAACTATCGTCTTGAGTCCAACCCGGTAAGACACGACTTATCGCCACTGGCAGCAGCCACTGG
TAACAGGATTAGCAGAGCGAGGTATGTAGGCGGTGCTACAGAGTTCTTGAAGTGGTGGCCTAACTACGGC
TACACTAGAAGAACAGTATTTGGTATCTGCGCTCTGCTGAAGCCAGTTACCTTCGGAAAAAGAGTTGGTA
GCTCTTGATCCGGCAAACAAACCACCGCTGGTAGCGGTGGTTTTTTTGTTTGCAAGCAGCAGATTACGCG
CAGAAAAAAAGGATCTCAAGAAGATCCTTTGATCTTTTCTACGGGGTCTGACGCTCAGTGGAACGAAAAC
TCACGTTAAGGGATTTTGGTCATGAGATTATCAAAAAGGATCTTCACCTAGATCCTTTTAAATTAAAAAT
GAAGTTTTAAATCAATCTAAAGTATATATGAGTAAACTTGGTCTGACAGTTACCAATGCTTAATCAGTGA
GGCACCTATCTCAGCGATCTGTCTATTTCGTTCATCCATAGTTGCCTGACTCCCCGTCGTGTAGATAACT
ACGATACGGGAGGGCTTACCATCTGGCCCCAGTGCTGCAATGATACCGCGTGACCCACGCTCACCGGCTC
CAGATTTATCAGCAATAAACCAGCCAGCCGGAAGGGCCGAGCGCAGAAGTGGTCCTGCAACTTTATCCGC
CTCCATCCAGTCTATTAATTGTTGCCGGGAAGCTAGAGTAAGTAGTTCGCCAGTTAATAGTTTGCGCAAC
GTTGTTGCCATTGCTACAGGCATCGTGGTGTCACGCTCGTCGTTTGGTATGGCTTCATTCAGCTCCGGTT
CCCAACGATCAAGGCGAGTTGCATGATCCCCCATGTTGTGCAAAAAAGCTGTTAGCTCCTTCGGTCCTCC
GATCGTTGTCAGAAGTAAGTTGGCCGCAGTGTTATCACTCATTGTTATGGCAGCACTGCATAATTCTCTT
ACTGTCATGCCATCCGTAAGATGCTTTTCTGTGACTGGTGAGTACTCAACCAAGTCATTCTGAGAATAGT
GTATGCGGCGACCGAGTTGCTCTTGCCCGGCGTCAACACGGGATAATACCGCGCCACATAGCAGAACTTT
AAAAGTGCTCATCATTGGAAAACGTTCTTCGTGGCGAAAACTCTCAAGGATCTTACCGCTGTTTAGATCC
AGTTCGATGTAACCCACTCGTGCACCCAACTGATCTTCAGCATCTTTTACTTTCACCAGCGTTTCTGGGT
GAGCAAAAACATGAAGGCAAAATGCCGCAAAAAAGGGAATAAGGGCGACACGGAAATGTTGAATACTCAT
ACTCTTCCTTTTTCAATATTATTGAAGCATTTATCAGGGTTATTGTCTCATGAGCGGATACATATTTGAA
TGTATTTAGAAAAATAAACAAATAGGTGTTCCGCGCACATTTCCCCGAAAAGTGCCACCTGACGTCTAAG
AAACCATTATTATCATGACATTAACCTATAAAAATAGGCGTATCACGAGGCCCTTTCGTGTTCAAGAATT
CTGGCGAATCCTCTTACCAGCCAGAAAACGACCTTTCTGTGGTGAAACCGGATGCTGCAATTCAGAGCGC
CAGCAAGTGGGGGACAGCAGATGACCTGACCGCCGCAGAGTGGATGTTTGACATGGTGATGACTATCGCA
CCATCAGCCAGAAAACCGAATTTTGCTGGGTGGGCTAACGATATCCGCCTGATGCGTGAACGTGACGGAC
GTAACCACCGCGACATGTGTGTGCTGTTCCGCTGGGCATGCTGAGCTAACACCGTGCGTGTTGACAATTT
TACCTCTGGCGGTGATAATGGTTGCAGCTAGCAATAATTTTGTTTAACTTTAAGAAGGAGATATACAATG
GGACAGCCGGGGAATGGGAGTGCGTTCTTGTTAGCTCCAAACCGTAGCCACGCCCCTGACCATGACGTAA
CCCAACAGCGCGATGAAGTGTGGGTTGTGGGTATGGGAATCGTAATGAGCTTAATTGTCTTGGCGATTGT
CTTTGGGAACGTCTTGGTTATCACTGCAATTGCGAAATTCGAGCGCCTTCAAACGGTGACAAACTACTTC
ATTACATCCTTAGCCTGCGCGGATCTGGTCATGGGGTTAGCTGTTGTCCCCTTTGGAGCTGCACACATCT
TGATGAAAATGTGGACGTTTGGCAACTTTTGGTGCGAGTTCTGGACGAGTATCGACGTATTGTGCGTAAC
AGCTAGCATCGAAACGTTGTGCGTTATTGCGGTGGATCGCTACTTTGCTATCACGTCCCCATTTAAGTAC
CAATCTCTGCTGACGAAGAATAAGGCCCGCGTGATCATCCTTATGGTCTGGATTGTCTCTGGATTGACAT
CCTTCTTACCGATTCAGATGCATTGGTATCGCGCTACTCATCAGGAGGCTATCAACTGTTACGCGGAAGA
AACCTGCTGTGATTTCTTCACCAACCAGGCATATGCCATCGCCTCTAGTATTGTGTCTTTTTACGTACCG
TTAGTTATTATGGTGTTTGTATATTCTCGTGTTTTTCAAGAGGCGAAGCGTCAGCTGAACATCTTTGAAA
TGTTACGTATCGATGAGGGTCTTCGCCTGAAAATTTACAAAGATACAGAGGGATACTATACGATTGGTAT
CGGGCATTTACTGACCAAAAGTCCGAGCTTAAACGCCGCGAAATCAGAATTAGATAAGGCTATCGGACGC
AACACTAACGGCGTAATTACAAAGGACGAGGCGGAGAAATTGTTTAATCAAGACGTAGATGCCGCGGTCC
GTGGTATTTTGCGTAACGCCAAACTGAAACCCGTGTATGACTCGTTGGACGCCGTACGCCGTGCGGCCCT
TATCAATATGGTGTTTCAAATGGGCGAAACCGGTGTCGCAGGATTCACCAACAGTCTTCGTATGTTACAG
CAAAAGCGTTGGGACGAAGCAGCGGTAAATCTGGCTAAGAGCCGCTGGTATAATCAAACACCGAACCGTG
CTAAACGCGTCATTACAACCTTCCGCACCGGGACGTGGGATGCTTACAAGTTTTGCTTGAAGGAACACAA
GGCGCTTAAGACTCTTGGGATCATCATGGGGACCTTCACGTTGTGTTGGTTGCCTTTCTTCATTGTCAAT
ATCGTTCATGTAATCCAGGACAATTTAATCCGCAAGGAAGTTTACATCTTATTGAACTGGATTGGTTATG
TGAACTCTGGCTTTAACCCACTTATCTATTGCCGTTCGCCCGACTTTCGTATCGCGTTCCAGGAGCTGTT
ATGTCTTCGCCGCTCGTCCTTGAAAGCGTATGGCAATGGATATTCTAGTAATGGAAATACCGGCGAACAG
TCCGGAGGTGAAAACCTGTACTTCCAGTCTGGT
Features (pLannotate 1.2.2; 10 found; start..end, strand, type, name):
     28..741     +  CDS            superfolder GFP: GFP variant that folds robustly even when fused to poorly folded proteins (Pédelacq et al., 2006)
    742..759     +  CDS            capTEV™ (fragment): composite tag for in vivo biotinylation, TEV protease cleavage, and 6xHis tagging
    800..931     +  CDS            TcR (fragment): tetracycline efflux protein; tet; confers resistance to tetracycline
   1111..1699    -  rep_origin     ori: high-copy-number ColE1/pMB1/pBR322/pUC origin of replication
   1870..2730    -  CDS            AmpR: β-lactamase; bla; confers resistance to ampicillin, carbenicillin, and related antibiotics
   2731..2822    -  promoter       AmpR promoter: bla
   2937..3230    +  CDS            O (fragment): VRPO_LAMBD - Protein inferred from homology: Swiss-Prot protein existence level 3. Necessary for the bidirectional replication of DNA. It interacts with the ori (origin of replication) region of the genome during the initiation of replication. From Escherichia phage lambda (Bacteriophage lambda).
   3259..3281    +  RBS            RBS: efficient ribosome binding site from bacteriophage T7 gene 10 (Olins and Rangwala, 1989)
   3288..4766    +  CDS            ADRB2: ADRB2_HUMAN - Also known as ADRB2R, B2AR. Experimental evidence at protein level: Swiss-Prot protein existence level 1. Beta-adrenergic receptors mediate the catecholamine-induced activation of adenylate cyclase through the action of G proteins. The beta-2-adrenergic receptor binds epinephrine with an approximately 30- fold greater affinity than it does norepinephrine. From Homo sapiens (Human).
   4770..4787    +  CDS            TEV site (fragment): tobacco etch virus (TEV) protease recognition and cleavage site
