[The description below was written by a language model from this plasmid's Addgene catalogue record and pLannotate feature annotations shown in this document.]
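Description:
pSG75-β2AR-T4L-sfGFP is a 4,793 bp bacterial expression plasmid built on the pBEST backbone. It is maintained at high copy through a ColE1/pUC-type origin and selected with ampicillin via the β-lactamase gene and its native bla promoter. The associated publication concerns production of biologically active membrane proteins in a cell-free transcription-translation platform, so the plasmid most likely serves as a DNA template for such E. coli extract-based reactions.

The payload is a single open reading frame driven by the OR2-OR1-Pr promoter, a lambda phage-derived element. The feature table does not annotate the promoter itself, but it flags a lambda-homologous fragment (called as part of protein O) just upstream of the coding region, which probably reflects this lambda-derived regulatory stretch rather than a functional gene. A strong ribosome binding site from T7 gene 10 precedes the 1,479 bp insert, which encodes the human β2 adrenergic receptor/T4 lysozyme chimera. This is the engineered GPCR form associated with the 2RH1 crystal structure, in which lysozyme is inserted into the receptor to stabilise it. The annotation labels the whole insert simply as ADRB2.

Downstream, a short fragment matching a TEV protease site sits between the receptor and superfolder GFP. Because the map is circular, the fusion continues across the sequence origin into sfGFP and ends in an 18 bp segment that corresponds to the C-terminal His tag, although it was annotated as a capTEV fragment. The robustly folding sfGFP gives a fluorescent readout of expression and folding, and the His tag allows affinity capture or detection. A short tetracycline-resistance fragment after the ORF appears to be a non-functional backbone remnant.
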