Addgene plasmid #102461: pSG75-β2AR-T4L-sfGFP
Purpose: Expresses a fusion protein of β2 adrenergic receptor/T4 lysozyme chimera and sfGFP with a C-terminal His tag. The expression is controlled by a OR2-OR1-Pr promoter.
Depositing lab: Richard Murray. Depositing organization: California Institute of Technology. Publication: Expressing Biologically Active Membrane Proteins in a Cell-Free Transcription-Translation Platform. Guo S, Vaish A, Chen Q, Murray RM. bioRxiv 104455 10.1101/104455.
Backbone
  Vector backbone: pBEST
  Backbone size w/o insert (bp): 2525
  Total vector size (bp): 4793
  Vector type: Bacterial Expression
Growth in bacteria
  Bacterial resistance: Ampicillin, 100 μg/mL
  Growth temperature: 30°C
  Growth strain: KL740
  Copy number: High Copy
Gene/Insert
  Gene/Insert name: β2AR (alt names: β2 adrenergic receptor/T4 lysozyme chimera; 2RH1)
  Species: H. sapiens (human)
  Insert size (bp): 1479
  Promoter: OR2-OR1-Pr
  Tag / fusion protein: sfGFP (C terminal on insert); His tag (C terminal on insert)
  Cloning method: Unknown
  Sequencing primers: 5′ AAAACCGAATTTTGCTGGGTG; 3′ ATGATAAAGAACACAGTCATAAGTGC
Terms and licenses: Academic/Nonprofit Terms; Industry Terms: Not Available to Industry
Depositor comments: Please visit https://www.biorxiv.org/content/early/2017/01/30/104455 for bioRxiv preprint.
How to cite: pSG75-β2AR-T4L-sfGFP was a gift from Richard Murray (Addgene plasmid # 102461 ; http://n2t.net/addgene:102461 ; RRID:Addgene_102461)
